Addgene plasmid #205482: 795H
Purpose: Female specific dsRed with CctraF, eGFP in both sexes
Depositing lab: Omar Akbari. Depositing organization: University of California, San Diego (UCSD). Publication: A fluorescent sex-sorting technique for insects with the demonstration in Drosophila melanogaster. Liu J, Rayes D, Akbari OS. bioRxiv. 2023 Aug 14:2023.08.11.553026. doi: 10.1101/2023.08.11.553026. Preprint. PubMed 37645836.
Backbone
  Vector backbone: PiggyBac
  Total vector size (bp): 9865
  Vector type: Insect Expression
Growth in bacteria
  Bacterial resistance: Ampicillin, 100 μg/mL
  Growth temperature: 37°C
  Growth strain: DH5alpha
  Copy number: High Copy
Gene/Insert
  Gene/Insert name: DsRed, eGFP, CctraF
  Species: D. melanogaster (fly)
Terms and licenses: Academic/Nonprofit Terms; Industry Terms: Not Available to Industry
Depositor comments: Please visit https://doi.org/10.1101/2023.08.11.553026 for bioRxiv preprint.
How to cite: 795H was a gift from Omar Akbari (Addgene plasmid # 205482 ; http://n2t.net/addgene:205482 ; RRID:Addgene_205482)
