[The description below was written by a language model from this plasmid's Addgene catalogue record and pLannotate feature annotations shown in this document.]
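Description:
795H is a piggyBac-based insect expression and transgenesis plasmid of roughly 9.9 kb, built for fluorescent sex sorting in Drosophila melanogaster. It is maintained in E. coli as a high-copy plasmid through a ColE1/pUC-type origin with ampicillin selection (AmpR under its own bla promoter). It also retains an f1 origin and remnants of a lacZα/lac promoter cloning region from the parental phagemid. The automated annotation did not label the piggyBac terminal repeats, so their positions are not given here. A φC31 attB site is present, which in principle would also permit site-specific integration into attP docking lines.

The payload consists of two reporter units, with gypsy insulators positioned upstream of each to limit interference between the units and from surrounding chromatin. One unit, on the reverse strand, places a DsRed coding sequence downstream of the baculovirus OpIE-2 promoter. More than a kilobase of largely unannotated sequence lies between promoter and reporter and presumably holds the CctraF element named in the record, although the feature table does not identify it. According to the stated purpose, CctraF restricts DsRed production to females; the name suggests a sex-specifically spliced transformer sequence, but the record does not describe the mechanism. A P74-matching baculovirus fragment sits downstream of DsRed. The second unit uses the hr5 enhancer and IE1 promoter to drive EGFP, followed by a short SV40 large T antigen-derived fragment and the SV40 polyadenylation signal, and is expressed in both sexes. Transgenic females should therefore fluoresce red and green while males fluoresce green only, allowing the sexes to be separated by fluorescence.
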