Features (pLannotate 1.2.2; 23 found; start..end, strand, type, name):
     30..458     -  rep_origin     f1 ori (sequence partly withheld): f1 bacteriophage origin of replication; arrow indicates direction of (+) strand synthesis
    463..616     -  CDS            lacZα (fragment): LacZα fragment of β-galactosidase; lacZ fragment
   1004..1389    +  protein_bind   gypsy insulator: chromatin insulator from Drosophila Su(Hw), CP190, and Mod(mdg4)67.2
   1390..2043    +  CDS            P74 (fragment): PIF0_NPVAC - Experimental evidence at protein level: Swiss-Prot protein existence level 1. Plays an essential role for oral infectivity of occlusion- derived virus (ODV) and functions also in host midgut attachment and fusion by binding to a specific host receptor. From Autographa californica nuclear polyhedrosis virus (AcMNPV).
   2064..2742    -  CDS            DsRed1 (fragment): wild-type DsRed mammalian codon-optimized
   2974..2994    -  promoter       gp64 promoter (fragment): Autographa californica gp64; promoter for the baculovirus gp64 glycoprotein gene
   4090..4155    -  CDS            IE2 (fragment): VIE2_NPVOP - Protein inferred from homology: Swiss-Prot protein existence level 3. RING-finger E3 ubiquitin ligase that plays an important regulatory role during the initial stages of infection. Migrates to specific nuclear foci early in infection supposely to prepare the sites for viral replication by targeting and ubiquitinating host proteins. From Orgyia pseudotsugata multicapsid polyhedrosis virus (OpMNPV).
   4169..4629    -  promoter       OpIE-2 promoter (fragment): immediate-early gene 2 from the Orgyia pseudotsugata multicapsid nucleopolyhedrovirus; strong constitutive baculovirus promoter for insect cell expression
   4643..5028    +  protein_bind   gypsy insulator: chromatin insulator from Drosophila Su(Hw), CP190, and Mod(mdg4)67.2
   5035..5517    +  enhancer       hr5 enhancer: Autographa californica hr5; baculovirus early transcription enhancer
   5521..6112    +  promoter       IE1 promoter: promoter of the ie1 gene from the baculovirus Autographa californica
   6126..6841    +  CDS            EGFP (fragment): the original enhanced GFP (Yang et al., 1996) mammalian codon-optimized
   6845..6928    +  CDS            large T antigen (fragment): large T antigen from SV40 (simian virus 40)
   6951..7072    +  polyA_signal   SV40 poly(A) signal: SV40 polyadenylation signal
   7100..7169    +  protein_bind   attB: attB site for the φC31 integrase (Groth et al., 2000) phage φC31 integrase
   7680..7698    -  promoter       T3 promoter: promoter for bacteriophage T3 RNA polymerase
   7743..7759    -  protein_bind   lac operator: The lac repressor binds to the lac operator to inhibit transcription in E. coli. This inhibition can be relieved by adding lactose or isopropyl-β-D-thiogalactopyranoside (IPTG). lac repressor encoded by lacI
   7767..7797    -  promoter       lac promoter: promoter for the E. coli lac operon
   7812..7833    -  protein_bind   CAP binding site: CAP binding activates transcription in the presence of cAMP. E. coli catabolite activator protein
   7846..7938    -  CDS            lacI (fragment): lac repressor; lacI; The lac repressor binds to the lac operator to inhibit transcription in E. coli. This inhibition can be relieved by adding lactose or isopropyl-β-D-thiogalactopyranoside (IPTG).
   8121..8709    -  rep_origin     ori: high-copy-number ColE1/pMB1/pBR322/pUC origin of replication
   8880..9740    -  CDS            AmpR: β-lactamase; bla; confers resistance to ampicillin, carbenicillin, and related antibiotics
   9741..9845    -  promoter       AmpR promoter: bla
>Addgene plasmid #205482 | 795H | addgene full sequence | sequence record 407290 | Addgene NGS Result
CTAAATTGTAAGCGTTAATATTTTGTTAAAATTCGCGTTAAATTTTTGTTAAATCAGCTCATTTTTTAAC
CAATAGGCCGAAATCGGCAAAATCCCTTATAAATCAAAAGAATAGACCGAGATAGGGT
[37 nt withheld, positions 129-165]
AAAGAACGTGGACTCCAACGTCAAAGG
[49 nt withheld, positions 193-241]
T
[91 nt withheld, positions 243-333]
G
[124 nt withheld, positions 335-458]
CCCATTCGCCATTCAGGCTGCGCAACTGTTGGGAAGGGCGATCGGTGCGGGCCTCTTCGCTATTACGCCA
GCTGGCGAAAGGGGGATGTGCTGCAAGGCGATTAAGTTGGGTAACGCCAGGGTTTTCCCAGTCACGACGT
TGTAAAACGACGGCCAGTAGATTAACCCTAGAAAGATAATCATATTGTGACGTACGTTAAAGATAATCAT
GCGTAAAATTGACGCATGTGTTTTATCGGTCTGTATATCGAGGTTTATTTATTAATTTGAATAGATATTA
AGTTTTATTATATTTACACTTACATACTAATAATAAATTCAACAAACAATTTATTTATGTTTATTTATTT
ATTAAAAAAAAACAAAACTTTCGTTGATAGAAGCATCCTCATCACAAGATGATAATAAGTATACCATCTT
AGCTGGCTTCGGTTTATATGAGACGAGAGTAAGGGGTCCGTCAAAACAAAACATCGATGTTCCCACTGGC
CTGGAGCGACTGTTTTTCAGTACTTCCGGTATCTCGCGTTTGTTTGCCTGCAGGTCACGTAATAAGTGTG
CGTTGAATTTATTCGCAAAAACATTGCATATTTTCGGCAAAGTAAAATTTTGTTGCATACCTTATCAAAA
AATAAGTGCTGCATACTTTTTAGAGAAACCAAATAATTTTTTATTGCATACCCGTTTTTAATAAAATACA
TTGCATACCCTCTTTTAATAAAAAATATTGCATACTTTGACGAAACAAATTTTCGTTGCATACCCAATAA
AAGATTATTATATTGCATACCCGTTTTTAATAAAATACATTGCATACCCTCTTTTAATAAAAAATATTGC
ATACGTTGACGAAACAAATTTTCGTTGCATACCCAATAAAAGATTATTATATTGCATACCTTTTCTTGCC
ATACCATTTAGCCGATCAATTGCGGCCGCTCGAATCGCTATCCAAGCCAGCTCCATTGTCGGCATCGTGC
TCATTCTATTGACGCTGGCAGATTTGGTTTTGGCGCTATGGGACCCGTTCGGTTACAACAACATGTTTCC
GCGCGAGTTTCCCGACGACATGTCGCGCACGTTCCTGACTGCGTACTTTGAGAGTTTCGACAACACCACG
TCCAGAGAAATCATAGAGTTTATGCCCGAGTTCTTTTCGGAAATGGTCGAAACGGACGATGACGCCACGT
TTGAATCTCTATTTCATTTATTAGATTATGTGGCATCTTTAGAAGTTAATTCCGACGGCCAAATGTTAAA
CTTGGAGGAGGGTGATGAAATTGAGGATTTTGACGAATCTACTTTGGTGGGGCAAGCGTTAGCCACTAGC
TCGCTATACACTCGCATGGAGTTTATGCAGTACACGTTTAGGCAAAACACACTATTGTCTATGAACAAAG
AAAACAACAATTTTAATCAAATAATCATGGGTTTATTTGCAACAAACACAATTGTGGCGTTTACAGCATT
TGTTATACACACAGAACTCATATTTTTTATATTTTTCGTAATCTTCCTAATGATCACATTTTATTACATA
ATCAAAGAATCGTACGAATATTATAAAACAATTGATTTGTTATTTTAAAAACGATTCATCCTAGGCTACA
GGAACAGGTGGTGGCGGCCCTCGGTGCGCTCGTACTGCTCCACGATGGTGTAGTCCTCGTTGTGGGAGGT
GATGTCCAGCTTGGAGTCCACGTAGTAGTAGCCGGGCAGCTGCACGGGCTTCTTGGCCATGTAGATGGAC
TTGAACTCCACCAGGTAGTGGCCGCCGTCCTTCAGCTTCAGGGCCTTGTGGATCTCGCCCTTCAGCACGC
CGTCGCGGGGGTACAGGCGCTCGGTGGAGGCCTCCCAGCCCATGGTCTTCTTCTGCATTACGGGGCCGTC
GGAGGGGAAGTTCACGCCGATGAACTTCACCTTGTAGATGAAGCAGCCGTCCTGCAGGGAGGAGTCCTGG
GTCACGGTCACCACGCCGCCGTCCTCGAAGTTCATCACGCGCTCCCACTTGAAGCCCTCGGGGAAGGACA
GCTTCTTGTAGTCGGGGATGTCGGCGGGGTGCTTCACGTACACCTTGGAGCCGTACTGGAACTGGGGGGA
CAGGATGTCCCAGGCGAAGGGCAGGGGGCCGCCCTTGGTCACCTTCAGCTTCACGGTGTTGTGGCCCTCG
TAGGGGCGGCCCTCGCCCTCGCCCTCGATCTCGAACTCGTGGCCGTTCACGGTGCCCTCCATGCGCACCT
TGAAGCGCATGAACTCCTTGATGACGTTCTTGGAGGAGCGCACCTATAGATACCATAGATGTATGGATTA
GTATCATATACATACAAAGGCTATTTTTGGGACATATTAATATTAACAATTTCCGTGATAGTTTTCACCA
TTTTTGTTGAATGTTACGTTGAAAATTTAAATTTGTTTTAAATTAATTTTACCAGTCATGTGTTCTTAAA
AGTTTTTATGATTGAAACGGCATAAAGTGGTTCAAAAATTTATCAAGAAAGGCTTTCCTTTTTTAAATCT
TATCTTTTTCTCTTAAAAATCACTAGTCAATTCATTATTAATTTGTTAACTTGAATTTGGAATGTCTATT
TACTTTCAGATAAATTAAAGCAAGAAACTTAATATTCGAAAAAAATTGATTCTAAATGGAATTTCACTTG
ATCTTCATGTATGCATATCAATTTTTATTTACATTGTATAATAAGTTTCGAGTTGATTGTTGTAATCCAC
AGGTGTCCCAGAGAATTAAATTCCAAATTACCCAAGTTTATTGAATGTTGATTGTAGTTTCAGTTGCTTT
GTTGCTGCAACAATGGCTTGTTGATTGTAGATATTTTCCCTTTCCTTGGTTTACTTATTACATAGACTGA
AAAAGAGGTTTACTTTTTTGATACTTATGAAAAATTTCTATTAGTGATTACTAACCAATCGCTATATGTT
TACTAGAAAACAAATAAACTCTTTACATTAACATTCAATAATGTTTGCTCTGTAACCGACAATTGAAGGC
GTTACAGCAACAGTAATATAACTAGCTTCTTAACCCTCATCTATTAACCCCATCGTTTAAAACACTATGT
TAAATGGTCTAACAAATCTAGATACTAATAGATGTCTTATTACTTAGCAGCCACAGCTGCAACATCCAAG
ACAATTTTTGAAACTTCTTATTGAGCTCTTGGCAGCAGAAATGTTGGTATTTTTCACAGCTTTCTGAAAG
ACCGGCACCTTCCTCCGGTTCCCGTTTCTGAATTCAAGAGGATTTCCGACCCCCAATTAATCCCGAAACA
AATAAGGTATATTCAAAATGATGGAAAAGTCATGGCTGCTGACCTTATTTTTATTCCTATTGATAGAATA
TTATTCCCCTTTTAAATACACTGTACTAAGAGGTCCGGCTATAATTTTACTCACTTGTCGATTATCCCAT
AGAATGTTGATTGTAGTTGGTTGCTTTTCCAGGTGAGAGTTGATCAAGTCACAAAAGTTAGCGTGTGTTG
ATTGTAGATTTGAAGGTAAAATAATTTTTGCACCCATTCATCGGGTAAAACGTTCTCCATAGAATACATT
TCCATCGATAATTGATAACTTATGAATTTCAAAGAAAAAAATATGCTTTTAAAATTACCATCACCAGAGA
CAGGTTGCGGCGGCGGTTGGATGGCGTGGGCGCGTTGGCGTTGTTGGACCGGCTCATGTTGTGTCGCTGT
AACAGATGCTGTTCAACTGTGTTTACCAGATCGTTGCGGGCTGTATTTATAGGCGCGATAAGCGGGACGG
GCGCCTCGTGTCCGGTCACGCGCATGAGATAACGCGCGGCTGATATGGAGGCGCGTCCTGTTCCGATAAG
GAGTTGCGTCCGGCTGCGGTTAGCAACACAGGAAGCTGGCGTCCTGTCACGATAAGACAACACTCGTCCG
GTCCGATAATGTGATTCGTACGTGACAGGACGCGACCCGATAAGGCCGGCCTACGTGACTGCCGACACGT
ACTTTTTTGCACTGCAAAAAGGTTCAATGTGTGGTAGTGTATTTGGAGCGTATACAACGGTGTAGACTAT
TTATGTAAAATAGTCTACGAAACGTAGAGTTTGTACTATGTATGGGCCCGCGTGCAAAAGCGTGTTTTTT
TGCAGTGCAAAAAAGTTGGTGGTGGGGAGGCCACCGAGTATGGGCGCGGTACCTCACGTAATAAGTGTGC
GTTGAATTTATTCGCAAAAACATTGCATATTTTCGGCAAAGTAAAATTTTGTTGCATACCTTATCAAAAA
ATAAGTGCTGCATACTTTTTAGAGAAACCAAATAATTTTTTATTGCATACCCGTTTTTAATAAAATACAT
TGCATACCCTCTTTTAATAAAAAATATTGCATACTTTGACGAAACAAATTTTCGTTGCATACCCAATAAA
AGATTATTATATTGCATACCCGTTTTTAATAAAATACATTGCATACCCTCTTTTAATAAAAAATATTGCA
TACGTTGACGAAACAAATTTTCGTTGCATACCCAATAAAAGATTATTATATTGCATACCTTTTCTTGCCA
TACCATTTAGCCGATCAATTCTCGAGCGCGTAAAACACAATCAAGTATGAGTCATAAGCTGATGTCATGT
TTTGCACACGGCTCATAACCGAACTGGCTTTACGAGTAGAATTCTACTTGTAACGCACGATCAGTGGATG
ATGTCATTTGTTTTTCAAATCGAGATGATGTCATGTTTTGCACACGGCTCATAAACTCGCTTTACGAGTA
GAATTCTACGTGTAACGCACGATCGATTGATGAGTCATTTGTTTTGCAATATGATATCATACAATATGAC
TCATTTGTTTTTCAAAACCGAACTTGATTTACGGGTAGAATTCTACTTGTAAAGCACAATCAAAAAGATG
ATGTCATTTGTTTTTCAAAACTGAACTCGCTTTACGAGTAGAATTCTACGTGTAAAACACAATCAAGAAA
TGATGTCATTTGTTATAAAAATAAAAGCTGATGTCATGTTTTGCACATGGCTCATAACTAAACTCGCTTT
ACGGGTAGAATTCTACGCGCGTCGATGTCTTTGTGATGCGCGCGACATTTTTGTAGGTTATTGATAAAAT
GAACGGATACGTTGCCCGACATTATCATTAAATCCTTGGCGTAGAATTTGTCGGGTCCATTGTCCGTGTG
CGCTAGCATGCCCGTAACGGACCTCGTACTTTTGGCTTCAAAGGTTTTGCGCACAGACAAAATGTGCCAC
ACTTGCAGCTCTGCATGTGTGCGCGTTACCACAAATCCCAACGGCGCAGTGTACTTGTTGTATGCAAATA
AATCTCGATAAAGGCGCGGCGCGCGAATGCAGCTGATCACGTACGCTCCTCGTGTTCCGTTCAAGGACGG
TGTTATCGACCTCAGATTAATGTTTATCGGCCGACTGTTTTCGTATCCGCTCACCAAACGCGTTTTTGCA
TTAACATTGTATGTCGGCGGATGTTCTATATCTAATTTGAATAAATAAACGATAACCGCGTTGGTTTTAG
AGGGCATAATAAAAGAAATATTGTTATCGTGTTCGCCATTAGGGCAGTATAAATTGACGTTCATGTTGGA
TATTGTTTCAGTTGCAAGTTGACACTGGCGGCGACAAGATCGTGAACAACCAAGTGACAATACAAAATGA
GCAAGGGCGAGGAGCTGTTCACCGGGGTGGTGCCCATCCTGGTCGAGCTGGACGGCGACGTAAACGGCCA
CAAGTTCAGCGTGTCCGGCGAGGGCGAGGGCGATGCCACCTACGGCAAGCTGACCCTGAAGTTCATCTGC
ACCACCGGCAAGCTGCCCGTGCCCTGGCCCACCCTCGTGACCACCCTGACCTACGGCGTGCAGTGCTTCA
GCCGCTACCCCGACCACATGAAGCAGCACGACTTCTTCAAGTCCGCCATGCCCGAAGGCTACGTCCAGGA
GCGCACCATCTTCTTCAAGGACGACGGCAACTACAAGACCCGCGCCGAGGTGAAGTTCGAGGGCGACACC
CTGGTGAACCGCATCGAGCTGAAGGGCATCGACTTCAAGGAGGACGGCAACATCCTGGGGCACAAGCTGG
AGTACAACTACAACAGCCACAACGTCTATATCATGGCCGACAAGCAGAAGAACGGCATCAAGGTGAACTT
CAAGATCCGCCACAACATCGAGGACGGCAGCGTGCAGCTCGCCGACCACTACCAGCAGAACACCCCCATC
GGCGACGGCCCCGTGCTGCTGCCCGACAACCACTACCTGAGCACCCAGTCCGCCCTGAGCAAAGACCCCA
ACGAGAAGCGCGATCACATGGTCCTGCTGGAGTTCGTGACCGCCGCCGGGATCACTCTCGGCATGGACGA
GCTGTACAAGTAACTAGATCATAATCAGCCATACCACATTTGTAGAGGTTTTACTTGCTTTAAAAAACCT
CCCACACCTCCCCCTGAACCTGAAACATAAAATGAATGCAATTGTTGTTGTTAACTTGTTTATTGCAGCT
TATAATGGTTACAAATAAAGCAATAGCATCACAAATTTCACAAATAAAGCATTTTTTTCACTGCATTCTA
GTTGTGGTTTGTCCAAACTCATCAATGTATCTTAAAGCTTGTCGACGATGTAGGTCACGGTCTCGAAGCC
GCGGTGCGGGTGCCAGGGCGTGCCCTTGGGCTCCCCGGGCGCGTACTCCACCTCACCCATCTGGTCCATC
ATGATGAACGGGTCGAGGTGGCGGTAGTTGATCCCGGCGAACGCGCGGCGCACCGGGAAGCCCTCGCCCT
CGAAACCGCTGGGCGCGGTGGTCACGGTGAGCACGGGACGTGCGACGGCGTCGGCGGGTGCGGATACGCG
GGGCAGCGTCAGCGGGTTCTCGACGGTCACGGCGGGCATGTCGACAGATATCTATAACAAGAAAATATAT
ATATAATAAGTTATCACGTAAGTAGAACATGAAATAACAATATAATTATCGTATGAGTTAAATCTTAAAA
GTCACGTAAAAGATAATCATGCGTCATTTTGACTCACGCGGTCGTTATAGTTCAAAATCAGTGACACTTA
CCGCATTGACAAGCACGCCTCACGGGAGCTCCAAGCGGCGACTGAGATGTCCTAAATGCACAGCGACGGA
TTCGCGCTATTTAGAAAGAGAGAGCAATATTTCAAGAATGCATGCGTCAATTTTACGCAGACTATCTTTC
TAGGGTTAATCCCTTTAGTGAGGGTTAATTTCGAGCTTGGCGTAATCATGGTCATAGCTGTTTCCTGTGT
GAAATTGTTATCCGCTCACAATTCCACACAACATACGAGCCGGAAGCATAAAGTGTAAAGCCTGGGGTGC
CTAATGAGTGAGCTAACTCACATTAATTGCGTTGCGCTCACTGCCCGCTTTCCAGTCGGGAAACCTGTCG
TGCCAGCTGCATTAATGAATCGGCCAACGCGCGGGGAGAGGCGGTTTGCGTATTGGGCGCTCTTCCGCTT
CCTCGCTCACTGACTCGCTGCGCTCGGTCGTTCGGCTGCGGCGAGCGGTATCAGCTCACTCAAAGGCGGT
AATACGGTTATCCACAGAATCAGGGGATAACGCAGGAAAGAACATGTGAGCAAAAGGCCAGCAAAAGGCC
AGGAACCGTAAAAAGGCCGCGTTGCTGGCGTTTTTCCATAGGCTCCGCCCCCCTGACGAGCATCACAAAA
ATCGACGCTCAAGTCAGAGGTGGCGAAACCCGACAGGACTATAAAGATACCAGGCGTTTCCCCCTGGAAG
CTCCCTCGTGCGCTCTCCTGTTCCGACCCTGCCGCTTACCGGATACCTGTCCGCCTTTCTCCCTTCGGGA
AGCGTGGCGCTTTCTCATAGCTCACGCTGTAGGTATCTCAGTTCGGTGTAGGTCGTTCGCTCCAAGCTGG
GCTGTGTGCACGAACCCCCCGTTCAGCCCGACCGCTGCGCCTTATCCGGTAACTATCGTCTTGAGTCCAA
CCCGGTAAGACACGACTTATCGCCACTGGCAGCAGCCACTGGTAACAGGATTAGCAGAGCGAGGTATGTA
GGCGGTGCTACAGAGTTCTTGAAGTGGTGGCCTAACTACGGCTACACTAGAAGAACAGTATTTGGTATCT
GCGCTCTGCTGAAGCCAGTTACCTTCGGAAAAAGAGTTGGTAGCTCTTGATCCGGCAAACAAACCACCGC
TGGTAGCGGTGGTTTTTTTGTTTGCAAGCAGCAGATTACGCGCAGAAAAAAAGGATCTCAAGAAGATCCT
TTGATCTTTTCTACGGGGTCTGACGCTCAGTGGAACGAAAACTCACGTTAAGGGATTTTGGTCATGAGAT
TATCAAAAAGGATCTTCACCTAGATCCTTTTAAATTAAAAATGAAGTTTTAAATCAATCTAAAGTATATA
TGAGTAAACTTGGTCTGACAGTTACCAATGCTTAATCAGTGAGGCACCTATCTCAGCGATCTGTCTATTT
CGTTCATCCATAGTTGCCTGACTCCCCGTCGTGTAGATAACTACGATACGGGAGGGCTTACCATCTGGCC
CCAGTGCTGCAATGATACCGCGAGACCCACGCTCACCGGCTCCAGATTTATCAGCAATAAACCAGCCAGC
CGGAAGGGCCGAGCGCAGAAGTGGTCCTGCAACTTTATCCGCCTCCATCCAGTCTATTAATTGTTGCCGG
GAAGCTAGAGTAAGTAGTTCGCCAGTTAATAGTTTGCGCAACGTTGTTGCCATTGCTACAGGCATCGTGG
TGTCACGCTCGTCGTTTGGTATGGCTTCATTCAGCTCCGGTTCCCAACGATCAAGGCGAGTTACATGATC
CCCCATGTTGTGCAAAAAAGCGGTTAGCTCCTTCGGTCCTCCGATCGTTGTCAGAAGTAAGTTGGCCGCA
GTGTTATCACTCATGGTTATGGCAGCACTGCATAATTCTCTTACTGTCATGCCATCCGTAAGATGCTTTT
CTGTGACTGGTGAGTACTCAACCAAGTCATTCTGAGAATAGTGTATGCGGCGACCGAGTTGCTCTTGCCC
GGCGTCAATACGGGATAATACCGCGCCACATAGCAGAACTTTAAAAGTGCTCATCATTGGAAAACGTTCT
TCGGGGCGAAAACTCTCAAGGATCTTACCGCTGTTGAGATCCAGTTCGATGTAACCCACTCGTGCACCCA
ACTGATCTTCAGCATCTTTTACTTTCACCAGCGTTTCTGGGTGAGCAAAAACAGGAAGGCAAAATGCCGC
AAAAAAGGGAATAAGGGCGACACGGAAATGTTGAATACTCATACTCTTCCTTTTTCAATATTATTGAAGC
ATTTATCAGGGTTATTGTCTCATGAGCGGATACATATTTGAATGTATTTAGAAAAATAAACAAATAGGGG
TTCCGCGCACATTTCCCCGAAAAGTGCCAC
